>Addgene plasmid #225174 | pHBJT023 | addgene full sequence | sequence record 444700 | Addgene NGS Result
AAAAAAAACACACAAAGGTCTAGCGGAATTTACAGAGGGTCTAGCAGAATTTACAAGTTTTCCAGCAAAG
GTCTAGCAGAATTTACAGATACCCACAACTCAAAGGAAAAGGACTAGTAATTATCATTGACTAGCCCATC
TCAATTGGTATAGTGATTAAAATCACCTAGACCAATTGAGATGTATGTCTGAATTAGTTGTTTTCAAAGC
AAATGAACTAGCGATTAGTCGCTATGACTTAACGGAGCATGAAACCAAGCTAATTTTATGCTGTGTGGCA
CTACTCAACCCCACGATTGAAAACCCTACAAGGAAAGAACGGACGGTATCGTTCACTTATAACCAATACG
CTCAGATGATGAACATCAGTAGGGAAAATGCTTATGGTGTATTAGCTAAAGCAACCAGAGAGCTGATGAC
GAGAACTGTGGAAATCAGGAATCCTTTGGTTAAAGGCTTTGAGATTTTCCAGTGGACAAACTATGCCAAG
TTCTCAAGCGAAAAATTAGAATTAGTTTTTAGTGAAGAGATATTGCCTTATCTTTTCCAGTTAAAAAAAT
TCATAAAATATAATCTGGAACATGTTAAGTCTTTTGAAAACAAATACTCTATGAGGATTTATGAGTGGTT
ATTAAAAGAACTAACACAAAAGAAAACTCACAAGGCAAATATAGAGATTAGCCTTGATGAATTTAAGTTC
ATGTTAATGCTTGAAAATAACTACCATGAGTTTAAAAGGCTTAACCAATGGGTTTTGAAACCAATAAGTA
AAGATTTAAACACTTACAGCAATATGAAATTGGTGGTTGATAAGCGAGGCCGCCCGACTGATACGTTGAT
TTTCCAAGTTGAACTAGATAGACAAATGGATCTCGTAACCGAACTTGAGAACAACCAGATAAAAATGAAT
GGTGACAAAATACCAACAACCATTACATCAGATTCCTACCTACATAACGGACTAAGAAAAACACTACACG
ATGCTTTAACTGCAAAAATTCAGCTCACCAGTTTTGAGGCAAAATTTTTGAGTGACATGCAAAGTAAGTA
TGATCTCAATGGTTCGTTCTCATGGCTCACGCAAAAACAACGAACCACACTAGAGAACATACTGGCTAAA
TACGGAAGGATCTGAGGTTCTTATGGCTCTTGTATCTATCAGTGAAGCATCAAGACTAACAAACAAAAGT
AGAACAACTGTTCACCGTTACATATCAAAGGGAAAACTGTCCATATGCACAGATGAAAACGGTGTAAAAA
AGATAGATACATCAGAGCTTTTACGAGTTTTTGGTGCATTCAAAGCTGTTCACCATGAACAGATCGACAA
TGTAACAGATGAACAGCATGTAACACCTAATAGAACAGGTGAAACCAGTAAAACAAAGCAACTAGAACAT
GAAATTGAACACCTGAGACAACTTGTTACAGCTCAACAGTCACACATAGACAGCCTGAAACAGGCGATGC
TGCTTATCGAATCAAAGCTGCCGACAACACGGGAGCCAGTGACGCCTCCCGTGGGGAAAAAATCATGGCA
ATTCTGGAAGAAATAGCGCTTTCAGCCGGCAAACCGGCTGAAGCCGGATCTGCGATTCTGATAACAAACT
AGCAACACCAGAACAGCCCGTTTGCGGGCAGCAAAACCCGTACTTTTGGACGTTCCGGCGGTTTTTTGTG
GCGAGTGGTGTTCGGGCGGTGCGCGCAAGATCCATTATGTTAAACGGGCGAGTTTACATCTCAAAACCGC
CCGCTTAACACCATCAGAAATCCTCAGCGCGATTTTAAGCACCAACCCCCCCCCCCCGTAACACCCAAAT
CCATACTGAAAGTGGCTTTGTTGAATAAATCAGATTTCGGGTAAGTCTCCAACGCCAGCAACGCGGCCTT
TTTACGGTTCCTGGCCTTTTGCTGGCCTTTTGCTCACATGTTCTTTCCTGCGTTATCCCCTGATTCTGTG
GATAACCGTATTACCGCCTTTGAGTGAGCTGATACCGCTCGCCGCAGCCGAACGACCGAGCGCAGCGAGT
CAGTGAGCGAGGAAGCGGAAGAGCGCCCAATACGCAAACCGCCTCTCCCCGCGCGTTGGCCGATTCATTA
ATGCAGCTGGCACGACAGGTTTCCCGACTGGAAAGCGGGCAGTGAGCGCAACGCAATTAATGTGAGTTAG
CTCACTCATTAGGCACCCCAGGCTTTACACTTTATGCTTCCGGCTCGTATGTTGTGTGGAATTGTGAGCG
GATAACAATTTCACACAGGAAACAGCTATGACCATGATTACGCCAAGCTTGCATGCCTGCAGGTCGACTC
TAGAGGATCCCCGGGTACCGAGCTCGAATTCACTGGCCGTCGTTTTACAACGTCGTGACTGGGAAAACCC
TGGCGTTACCCAACTTAATCGCCTTGCAGCACATCCCCCTTTCGCCAGCTGGCGTAATAGCGAAGAGGCC
CGCACCGATCGCCCTTCCCAACAGTTGCGCAGCCTGAATGGCGAATGGCGCCTGATGCGGTATTTTCTCC
TTACGCATCTGTGCGGTATTTCACACCGCATATGGTGCACTCTCAGTACAATCTGCTCTGATGCCGCATA
GTTAAGCCAGCCCCGACACCCGCCAACACCCGCTGACGCGCCCTGACGGGCTTGTCTGCTCCCGGCATCC
GCTTACAGACAAGCTGTGACCGTCTCCGGGAGCTGCATGTGTCAGAGGTTTTCACCGTCATCACCGAAAC
GCGCGAGACGAAAGGGCCTCGTGATACGCCTATTTTTATAGGTTAATGTCATGATAATAATGGTTTCTTA
GACGTCAGGTGGCACTTTTCGGGGAAATGTGTGATCGGCACGTAAGAGGTTCCAACTTTCACCATAATGA
AATAAGATCACTACCGGGCGTATTTTTTGAGTTATCGAGATTTTCAGGAGCTAAGGAAGCTAAATTGAAT
CGAACTAATATTTTTTTTGGTGAATCGCATTCTGACTGGTTGCCTGTCAGAGGCGGAGAATCTGGTGATT
TTGTTTTTCGACGTGGTGACGGGCATGCCTTCGCGAAAATCGCACCTGCTTCCCGCCGCGGTGAGCTCGC
TGGAGAGCGTGACCGCCTCATTTGGCTCAAAGGTCGAGGTGTGGCTTGCCCCGAGGTCATCAACTGGCAG
GAGGAACAGGAGGGTGCATGCTTGGTGATAACGGCAATTCCGGGAGTACCGGCGGCTGATCTGTCTGGAG
CGGATTTGCTCAAAGCGTGGCCGTCAATGGGGCAGCAACTTGGCGCTGTTCACAGCCTATCGGTTGATCA
ATGTCCGTTTGAGCGCAGGCTGTCGCGAATGTTCGGACGCGCCGTTGATGTGGTGTCCCGCAATGCCGTC
AATCCCGACTTCTTACCGGACGAGGACAAGAGTACGCCGCAGCTCGATCTTTTGGCTCGTGTCGAACGAG
AGCTACCGGTGCGGCTCGACCAAGAGCGCACCGATATGGTTGTTTGCCATGGTGATCCCTGCATGCCGAA
CTTCATGGTGGACCCTAAAACTCTTCAATGCACGGGTCTGATCGACCTTGGGCGGCTCGGAACAGCAGAT
CGCTATGCCGATTTGGCACTCATGATTGCTAACGCCGAAGAGAACTGGGCAGCGCCAGATGAAGCAGAGC
GCGCCTTCGCTGTCCTATTCAATGTATTGGGGATCGAAGCCCCCGACCGCGAACGCCTTGCCTTCTATCT
GCGATTGGACCCTCTGACTTGGGGTTGATGTTCATGCCGCCTGTTTTTCCTGCTCATTGGCACGTTTCGC
AACCTGTTCTCATTGCGGACACCTTTTCCAGCCTCGTTTGGAAAGTTTCATTGCCAGACGGGACTCCTGC
AATCGTCAAGGGATTGAAACCTATAGAAGACATTGCTGATGAACTGCGCGGGGCCGACTATCTGGTATGG
CGCAATGGGAGGGGAGCAGTCCGGTTGCTCGGTCGTGAGAACAATCTGATGTTGCTCGAATATGCCGGGG
AGCGAATGCTCTCTCACATCGTTGCCGAGCACGGCGACTACCAGGCGACCGAAATTGCAGCGGAACTAAT
GGCGAAGCTGTATGCCGCATCTGAGGAACCCCTGCCTTCTGCCCTTCTCCCGATCCGGGATCGCTTTGCA
GCTTTGTTTCAGCGGGCGCGCGATGATCAAAACGCAGGTTGTCAAACTGACTACGTCCACGCGGCGATTA
TAGCCGATCAAATGATGAGCAATGCCTCGGAACTGCGTGGGCTACATGGCGATCTGCATCATGAAAACAT
CATGTTCTCCAGTCGCGGCTGGCTGGTGATAGATCCCGTCGGTCTGGTCGGTGAAGTGGGCTTTGGCGCC
GCCAATATGTTCTACGATCCGGCTGACAGAGACGACCTTTGTCTCGATCCTAGACGCATTGCACAGATGG
CGGACGCATTCTCTCGTGCGCTGGACGTCGATCCGCGTCGCCTGCTCGACCAGGCGTACGCTTATGGGTG
CCTTTCCGCAGCTTGGAACGCGGATGGAGAAGAGGAGCAACGCGATCTAGCTATCGCGGCCGCGATCAAG
CAGGTGCGACAGACGTCATACTAGCCTCGCTAACGGATTCACCACTCCGCAGACCCGCCATAAAACGCCC
TGAGAAGCCCGTGACGGGCTTTTCTTGTATTATGGGTAGTTTCCTTGCATGAATCCATAAAAGGCGCCTG
TAGTGCCATTTACCCCCATTCACTGCCAGAGCCGTGAGCGCAGCGAACTGAATGTCACGAAAAAGACAGC
GACTCAGGTGCCTGATGGTCGGAGACAAAAGGAATATTCAGCGATTTGCCCGAGCTTGCGAGGGTGCTAC
TTAAGCCTTTAGGGTTTTAAGGTCTGTTTTGTAGAGGAGCAAACAGCGTTTGCGACATCCTTTTGTAATA
CTGCGGAACTGACTAAAGTAGTGAGTTATACACAGGGCTGGGATCTATTCTTTTTATCTTTTTTTATTCT
TTCTTTATTCTATAAATTATAACCACTTGAATATAAAC
Features (pLannotate 1.2.2; 14 found; start..end, strand, type, name):
    185..1135    +  CDS            Rep101: RepA protein needed for replication with the pSC101 origin; rep101
   1918..2051    +  rep_origin     RSF ori (fragment): Plasmids containing the RSF 1030 origin of replication can be propagated in E. coli cells that contain additional plasmids with compatible origins.
   2053..2145    +  CDS            lacI (fragment): lac repressor; lacI; The lac repressor binds to the lac operator to inhibit transcription in E. coli. This inhibition can be relieved by adding lactose or isopropyl-β-D-thiogalactopyranoside (IPTG).
   2158..2179    +  protein_bind   CAP binding site: CAP binding activates transcription in the presence of cAMP. E. coli catabolite activator protein
   2194..2224    +  promoter       lac promoter: promoter for the E. coli lac operon
   2232..2248    +  protein_bind   lac operator: The lac repressor binds to the lac operator to inhibit transcription in E. coli. This inhibition can be relieved by adding lactose or isopropyl-β-D-thiogalactopyranoside (IPTG). lac repressor encoded by lacI
   2285..2341    -  misc_feature   MCS: pUC18/19 multiple cloning site
   2338..2495    +  CDS            lacZα (fragment): LacZα fragment of β-galactosidase; lacZ fragment
   2501..2600    -  misc_feature   bom (fragment): basis of mobility region from pBR322
   2702..2737    -  CDS            rop (fragment): Rop protein, which maintains plasmids at low copy number; rop
   2832..2934    +  promoter       cat promoter: promoter of the E. coli cat gene encoding chloramphenicol acetyltransferase
   2974..3735    +  CDS            aphE (fragment): APHE_STRGR - Protein inferred from homology: Swiss-Prot protein existence level 3. The aminoglycoside phosphotransferases achieve inactivation of their antibiotic substrates by phosphorylation. From Streptomyces griseus.
   4441..4530    -  CDS            YPQR_ACICA (fragment): Protein inferred from homology: Swiss-Prot protein existence level 3. From Acinetobacter calcoaceticus.
   4923..137     +  rep_origin     pSC101 ori (across the origin): low-copy replication origin that requires the Rep101 protein
