[The description below was written by a language model from this plasmid's Addgene catalogue record and pLannotate feature annotations shown in this document.]
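Description:
pHBJT023 is an empty, low-copy bacterial cloning vector of about 5 kb, catalogued under bacterial expression and synthetic biology. It belongs to a plasmid series built for rapid sub-cloning and use across various Enterobacteriaceae. The parental backbone is recorded as unknown. Replication relies on the pSC101 origin, which spans the sequence numbering origin, together with the adjacent rep101 gene encoding the RepA protein that this origin requires. This pairing accounts for the low copy number. Selection is by streptomycin. The feature table annotates a roughly 760 bp reading frame with homology to a Streptomyces griseus aminoglycoside phosphotransferase, located downstream of a cat promoter. This is most plausibly the streptomycin resistance determinant, although the annotation is only a homology-based partial match.

The cloning region reproduces the pUC-style lac cassette: a CAP binding site, lac promoter and lac operator lead into the pUC18/19 multiple cloning site, which is followed by an annotated lacZα fragment. Because the polylinker matches that of pUC19 and pSU19, inserts can be moved between these vectors using the same restriction sites, and cloned genes can be transcribed from the lac promoter. The record does not say whether the lacZα portion supports blue/white screening, and only a short lacI fragment is present, so the plasmid does not supply a functional repressor. Several other short hits (RSF ori, bom, rop and an Acinetobacter protein fragment) appear to be remnants of the source plasmids used in assembly rather than functional elements. The vector carries no insert. It suits cloning and expression at low gene dosage, for example in complementation experiments.
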