Addgene plasmid #225174: pHBJT023
Purpose: (Empty Backbone) Low copy cloning vector with same multiple cloning site as pUC19 and pSU19 (SmR).
Depositing lab: Jenny-Lee Thomassin. Depositing organization: University of Saskatchewan. Publication: Generation of a plasmid series for rapid sub-cloning and use in various Enterobacteriaceae. Braun HG, Kanwal N, Rivera Lopez LF, Thomassin JL. J Biosci Bioeng. 2024 Sep 6:S1389-1723(24)00253-6. doi: 10.1016/j.jbiosc.2024.08.006. PubMed 39244484.
Backbone
  Vector backbone: Unknown
  Backbone size (bp): 5007
  Vector type: Bacterial Expression, Synthetic Biology
Growth in bacteria
  Bacterial resistance: Streptomycin, 50 μg/mL
  Growth temperature: 37°C
  Growth strain: DH5alpha
  Copy number: Low Copy
Gene/Insert
  Gene/Insert name: None
Terms and licenses: Academic/Nonprofit Terms; Industry Terms: Not Available to Industry
Depositor comments: Low copy plasmid (pSC101 ori and repA), pUC19 MCS, confers streptomycin resistance
How to cite: pHBJT023 was a gift from Jenny-Lee Thomassin (Addgene plasmid # 225174 ; http://n2t.net/addgene:225174 ; RRID:Addgene_225174)
